>Addgene plasmid #148903 | pT7-EGFP-C1-HsXRN1_1174-1649_AH | addgene full sequence | sequence record 316935 | Addgene NGS Result
CGTTACATAACTTACGGTAAATGGCCCGCCTGGCTGACCGCCCAACGACCCCCGCCCATTGACGTCAATA
ATGACGTATGTTCCCATAGTAACGCCAATAGGGACTTTCCATTGACGTCAATGGGTGGAGTATTTACGGT
AAACTGCCCACTTGGCAGTACATCAAGTGTATCATATGCCAAGTACGCCCCCTATTGACGTCAATGACGG
TAAATGGCCCGCCTGGCATTATGCCCAGTACATGACCTTATGGGACTTTCCTACTTGGCAGTACATCTAC
GTATTAGTCATCGCTATTACCATGGTGATGCGGTTTTGGCAGTACATCAATGGGCGTGGATAGCGGTTTG
ACTCACGGGGATTTCCAAGTCTCCACCCCATTGACGTCAATGGGAGTTTGTTTTGGCACCAAAATCAACG
GGACTTTCCAAAATGTCGTAACAACTCCGCCCCATTGACGCAAATGGGCGGTAGGCGTGTACGGTGGGAG
GTCTATATAAGCAGAGCTCTCTGGCTAACTAGAGAACCCACTGCTTACTGGCTTATCGAAATTAATACGA
CTCACTATAGGGAGACCCAAGCTCTAGCGCTACCGGTCGCCACCATGGTGAGCAAGGGCGAGGAGCTGTT
CACCGGGGTGGTGCCCATCCTGGTCGAGCTGGACGGCGACGTAAACGGCCACAAGTTCAGCGTGTCCGGC
GAGGGCGAGGGCGATGCCACCTACGGCAAGCTGACCCTGAAGTTCATCTGCACCACCGGCAAGCTGCCCG
TGCCCTGGCCCACCCTCGTGACCACCCTGACCTACGGCGTGCAGTGCTTCAGCCGCTACCCCGACCACAT
GAAGCAGCACGACTTCTTCAAGTCCGCCATGCCCGAAGGCTACGTCCAGGAGCGCACCATCTTCTTCAAG
GACGACGGCAACTACAAGACCCGCGCCGAGGTGAAGTTCGAGGGCGACACCCTGGTGAACCGCATCGAGC
TGAAGGGCATCGACTTCAAGGAGGACGGCAACATCCTGGGGCACAAGCTGGAGTACAACTACAACAGCCA
CAACGTCTATATCATGGCCGACAAGCAGAAGAACGGCATCAAGGTGAACTTCAAGATCCGCCACAACATC
GAGGACGGCAGCGTGCAGCTCGCCGACCACTACCAGCAGAACACCCCCATCGGCGACGGCCCCGTGCTGC
TGCCCGACAACCACTACCTGAGCACCCAGTCCGCCCTGAGCAAAGACCCCAACGAGAAGCGCGATCACAT
GGTCCTGCTGGAGTTCGTGACCGCCGCCGGGATCACTCTCGGCATGGACGAGCTGTACAAGTCCGGACTC
AGATCTCGAGCTCAAGCTTCGAATTCTGCAGTCGACATGCATGGGAGTCGCTCTGAAACTGGAAATCAGA
AGTTGACAGCCATCGTAAAACCACAACCAGCTGTACATCAACATAGCTCAAGTTCATCAGTTTCCTCTGG
GCATTTGGGAGCCCTCAACCATTCCCCTCAATCACTTTTTGTTCCTACTCAAGTACCTACTAAAGATGAT
GATGAATTCTGCAACATTTGGCAGTCCTTACAGGGATCTGGAAAGATGCAATACTTTCAGCCAACTATAC
AAGAGAAGGGTGCAGTTCTACCTCAAGAAATAAGCCAAGTAAATCAACATCATAAATCTGGCTTTAATGA
CAACAGTGTTAAATATCAGCAAAGAAAACATGACCCTCACAGAAAATTTAAAGAAGAGTGTAAGAGTCCT
AAAGCTGAGTGTTGGTCCCAAAAAATGTCCAATAAGCAGCCTAACTCTGGAATTGAGAACTTTTTAGCAT
CTTTGAATATCTCCAAAGAAAATGAAGTACAGTCATCTCATCATGGGGAGCCTCCAAGTGAAGAGCATTT
GTCACCACAGTCATTTGCCATGGGAACACGGATGCTTAAAGAAATTCTAAAAATTGATGGCTCTAACACT
GTGGACCATAAGAATGAAATCAAACAGATTGCTAATGAAATCCCTGTTTCCTCTAACAGAAGAGATGAAT
ATGGATTACCCTCTCAGCCTAAACAAAATAAGAAATTAGCATCTTATATGAACAAGCCTCACAGTGCTAA
TGAGTACCATAATGTTCAGTCTATGGACAATATGTGTTGGCCTGCCCCCAGCCAGATCCCTCCTGTATCC
ACACCAGTAACTGAACTTTCTCGAATTTGTTCCCTTGTTGGAATGCCACAACCTGATTTCTCCTTTCTTA
GGAGGCCACAGACAATGACCGTTTGCCAAGTAAAATTATCTAATGGCTTACTGGTACATGGGCCACAGTG
CCACTCTGAAAATGAAGCCAAAGAGAAAGCTGCACTTTTTGCTTTACAACAGTTGGGCTCCTTAGGCATG
AATTTCCCTTTGCCTTCACAAGTATTTGCAAATTATCCTTCAGCTGTACCACCTGGAACCATTCCTCCAG
CCTTTCCCCCACCTACTGGCTGGGATCACTATGGAAGCAACTATGCATTGGGGGCAGCTAATATAATGCC
TTCGTCGTCTCATCTCTTTGGCTCAATGCCATGGGGACCATCGGTGCCAGTTCCTGGGAAGCCCTTCCAT
CATACTTTATATTCTGGGACCATGCCCATGGCTGGGGGAATACCAGGGGGTGTGCACAATCAGTTTATAC
CTCTGCAGGTTACTAAAAAAAGGGTTGCAAACAAAAAGAACTTTGAGAATAAGGAAGCCCAGAGTTCTCA
AGCCACTCCAGTTCAGACTAGCCAGCCAGATTCTTCCAACATTGTCAAAGTAAGTCCACGGGAGAGCTAA
GGATCCACCGGATCTAGATAACTGATCATAATCAGCCATACCACATTTGTAGAGGTTTTACTTGCTTTAA
AAAACCTCCCACACCTCCCCCTGAACCTGAAACATAAAATGAATGCAATTGTTGTTGTTAACTTGTTTAT
TGCAGCTTATAATGGTTACAAATAAAGCAATAGCATCACAAATTTCACAAATAAAGCATTTTTTTCACTG
CATTCTAGTTGTGGTTTGTCCAAACTCATCAATGTATCTTAACGCGTAAATTGTAAGCGTTAATATTTTG
TTAAAATTCGCGTTAAATTTTTGTTAAATCAGCTCATTTTTTAACCAATAGGCCGAAATCGGCAAAATCC
CTTATAAATCAAAAGAATAGACCGAGATAGGGT
[37 nt withheld, positions 3184-3220]
AAAGAACGTGGACTCCAACGTCAAAGG
[49 nt withheld, positions 3248-3296]
T
[76 nt withheld, positions 3298-3373]
GCGGGGAAAGCCGGCG
[124 nt withheld, positions 3390-3513]
CAGGTGGCACTTTTCGGGGAAATGTGCGCGGAACCCCTATTTGTTTATTTTTCTAAATACATTCAAATAT
GTATCCGCTCATGAGACAATAACCCTGATAAATGCTTCAATAATATTGAAAAAGGAAGAGTCCTGAGGCG
GAAAGAACCAGCTGTGGAATGTGTGTCAGTTAGGGTGTGGAAAGTCCCCAGGCTCCCCAGCAGGCAGAAG
TATGCAAAGCATGCATCTCAATTAGTCAGCAACCAGGTGTGGAAAGTCCCCAGGCTCCCCAGCAGGCAGA
AGTATGCAAAGCATGCATCTCAATTAGTCAGCAACCATAGTCCCGCCCCTAACTCCGCCCATCCCGCCCC
TAACTCCGCCCAGTTCCGCCCATTCTCCGCCCCATGGCTGACTAATTTTTTTTATTTATGCAGAGGCCGA
GGCCGCCTCGGCCTCTGAGCTATTCCAGAAGTAGTGAGGAGGCTTTTTTGGAGGCCTAGGCTTTTGCAAA
GATCGATCAAGAGACAGGATGAGGATCGTTTCGCATGATTGAACAAGATGGATTGCACGCAGGTTCTCCG
GCCGCTTGGGTGGAGAGGCTATTCGGCTATGACTGGGCACAACAGACAATCGGCTGCTCTGATGCCGCCG
TGTTCCGGCTGTCAGCGCAGGGGCGCCCGGTTCTTTTTGTCAAGACCGACCTGTCCGGTGCCCTGAATGA
ACTGCAAGACGAGGCAGCGCGGCTATCGTGGCTGGCCACGACGGGCGTTCCTTGCGCAGCTGTGCTCGAC
GTTGTCACTGAAGCGGGAAGGGACTGGCTGCTATTGGGCGAAGTGCCGGGGCAGGATCTCCTGTCATCTC
ACCTTGCTCCTGCCGAGAAAGTATCCATCATGGCTGATGCAATGCGGCGGCTGCATACGCTTGATCCGGC
TACCTGCCCATTCGACCACCAAGCGAAACATCGCATCGAGCGAGCACGTACTCGGATGGAAGCCGGTCTT
GTCGATCAGGATGATCTGGACGAAGAGCATCAGGGGCTCGCGCCAGCCGAACTGTTCGCCAGGCTCAAGG
CGAGCATGCCCGACGGCGAGGATCTCGTCGTGACCCATGGCGATGCCTGCTTGCCGAATATCATGGTGGA
AAATGGCCGCTTTTCTGGATTCATCGACTGTGGCCGGCTGGGTGTGGCGGACCGCTATCAGGACATAGCG
TTGGCTACCCGTGATATTGCTGAAGAGCTTGGCGGCGAATGGGCTGACCGCTTCCTCGTGCTTTACGGTA
TCGCCGCTCCCGATTCGCAGCGCATCGCCTTCTATCGCCTTCTTGACGAGTTCTTCTGAGCGGGACTCTG
GGGTTCGAAATGACCGACCAAGCGACGCCCAACCTGCCATCACGAGATTTCGATTCCACCGCCGCCTTCT
ATGAAAGGTTGGGCTTCGGAATCGTTTTCCGGGACGCCGGCTGGATGATCCTCCAGCGCGGGGATCTCAT
GCTGGAGTTCTTCGCCCACCCTAGGGGGAGGCTAACTGAAACACGGAAGGAGACAATACCGGAAGGAACC
CGCGCTATGACGGCAATAAAAAGACAGAATAAAACGCACGGTGTTGGGTCGTTTGTTCATAAACGCGGGG
TTCGGTCCCAGGGCTGGCACTCTGTCGATACCCCACCGAGACCCCATTGGGGCCAATACGCCCGCGTTTC
TTCCTTTTCCCCACCCCACCCCCCAAGTTCGGGTGAAGGCCCAGGGCTCGCAGCCAACGTCGGGGCGGCA
GGCCCTGCCATAGCCTCAGGTTACTCATATATACTTTAGATTGATTTAAAACTTCATTTTTAATTTAAAA
GGATCTAGGTGAAGATCCTTTTTGATAATCTCATGACCAAAATCCCTTAACGTGAGTTTTCGTTCCACTG
AGCGTCAGACCCCGTAGAAAAGATCAAAGGATCTTCTTGAGATCCTTTTTTTCTGCGCGTAATCTGCTGC
TTGCAAACAAAAAAACCACCGCTACCAGCGGTGGTTTGTTTGCCGGATCAAGAGCTACCAACTCTTTTTC
CGAAGGTAACTGGCTTCAGCAGAGCGCAGATACCAAATACTGTTCTTCTAGTGTAGCCGTAGTTAGGCCA
CCACTTCAAGAACTCTGTAGCACCGCCTACATACCTCGCTCTGCTAATCCTGTTACCAGTGGCTGCTGCC
AGTGGCGATAAGTCGTGTCTTACCGGGTTGGACTCAAGACGATAGTTACCGGATAAGGCGCAGCGGTCGG
GCTGAACGGGGGGTTCGTGCACACAGCCCAGCTTGGAGCGAACGACCTACACCGAACTGAGATACCTACA
GCGTGAGCTATGAGAAAGCGCCACGCTTCCCGAAGGGAGAAAGGCGGACAGGTATCCGGTAAGCGGCAGG
GTCGGAACAGGAGAGCGCACGAGGGAGCTTCCAGGGGGAAACGCCTGGTATCTTTATAGTCCTGTCGGGT
TTCGCCACCTCTGACTTGAGCGTCGATTTTTGTGATGCTCGTCAGGGGGGCGGAGCCTATGGAAAAACGC
CAGCAACGCGGCCTTTTTACGGTTCCTGGCCTTTTGCTGGCCTTTTGCTCACATGTTCTTTCCTGCGTTA
TCCCCTGATTCTGTGGATAACCGTATTACCGCCATGCATTAGTTATTAATAGTAATCAATTACGGGGTCA
TTAGTTCATAGCCCATATATGGAGTTCCG
Features (pLannotate 1.2.2; 18 found; start..end, strand, type, name):
      1..304     +  enhancer       CMV enhancer: human cytomegalovirus immediate early enhancer
    305..508     +  promoter       CMV promoter: human cytomegalovirus (CMV) immediate early promoter
    504..537     +  LTR            5' LTR (truncated) (fragment): truncated 5' long terminal repeat (LTR) from HIV-1
    553..571     +  promoter       T7 promoter: promoter for bacteriophage T7 RNA polymerase
    605..1321    +  CDS            EGFP: EGFP is a basic (constitutively fluorescent) green fluorescent protein published in 1996, derived from Aequorea victoria. It is reported to be a rapidly-maturing weak dimer with moderate acid sensitivity.
   1322..1366    +  misc_feature   MCS (fragment): multiple cloning site
   1370..2797    +  CDS            XRN1 (fragment): XRN1_HUMAN - Also known as SEP1. Experimental evidence at protein level: Swiss-Prot protein existence level 1. Major 5'-3' exoribonuclease involved in mRNA decay. Required for the 5'-3'-processing of the G4 tetraplex-containing DNA and RNA substrates. The kinetic of hydrolysis is faster for G4 RNA tetraplex than for G4 DNA tetraplex and monomeric RNA tetraplex. Binds to RNA and DNA (By similarity). Plays a role in replication-dependent histone mRNA degradation. May act as a tumor suppressor protein in osteogenic sarcoma (OGS). From Homo sapiens (Human).
   2823..2907    +  CDS            large T antigen (fragment): large T antigen from SV40 (simian virus 40)
   2930..3051    +  polyA_signal   SV40 poly(A) signal: SV40 polyadenylation signal
   3058..3513    -  rep_origin     f1 ori (sequence partly withheld): f1 bacteriophage origin of replication; arrow indicates direction of (+) strand synthesis
   3540..3644    +  promoter       AmpR promoter: bla
   3646..4003    +  promoter       SV40 promoter: SV40 enhancer and early promoter
   4038..4832    +  CDS            NeoR/KanR: aminoglycoside phosphotransferase from Tn5; aph(3')-II (or nptII); confers resistance to neomycin, kanamycin, and G418 (Geneticin®)
   4853..5005    +  CDS            ble (fragment): BLE_KLEPN - Experimental evidence at protein level: Swiss-Prot protein existence level 1. Binding protein with a strong affinity to the bleomycin family of antibiotics. Binds to CL990; an antimitotic-antibiotic compound. From Klebsiella pneumoniae.
   5064..5111    +  polyA_signal   HSV TK poly(A) signal: herpes simplex virus thymidine kinase polyadenylation signal (Cole and Stacy, 1985)
   5202..5218    -  polyA_signal   bGH poly(A) signal (fragment): bovine growth hormone polyadenylation signal
   5440..6028    +  rep_origin     ori: high-copy-number ColE1/pMB1/pBR322/pUC origin of replication
   6143..6202    +  enhancer       CMV enhancer (fragment): human cytomegalovirus immediate early enhancer
