[The description below was written by a language model from this plasmid's Addgene catalogue record and pLannotate feature annotations shown in this document.]
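Description:
pT7-EGFP-C1-HsXRN1_1174-1649_AH is a 6.2 kb mammalian expression plasmid that produces a fragment of human XRN1, the major cytoplasmic 5'-3' exoribonuclease of mRNA decay, as an N-terminal EGFP fusion. The catalogue lists the backbone as unknown, but the name and the annotated feature layout are consistent with an EGFP-C1-type vector modified to carry a T7 promoter. The CMV immediate early enhancer and promoter drive transcription in mammalian cells. A bacteriophage T7 promoter lies between the CMV promoter and the EGFP start, which would also allow transcription by T7 RNA polymerase. The EGFP coding sequence is followed by residual multiple cloning site sequence and then the XRN1 fragment, which the construct name gives as residues 1174-1649, with the depositor citing an NCBI reference transcript. An SV40 polyadenylation signal terminates the transcript.

Propagation in bacteria relies on a high-copy ColE1/pUC-type origin, and an f1 origin is also present. Selection uses a dual-purpose NeoR/KanR cassette. The Tn5 aminoglycoside phosphotransferase is preceded by both a bacterial bla promoter and the SV40 enhancer/early promoter and is followed by an HSV TK poly(A) signal, so it confers kanamycin resistance in E. coli and G418 resistance in transfected mammalian cells. Several short annotations (HIV-1 LTR, large T antigen, ble and bGH poly(A) fragments) are probably incidental sequence matches or remnants within standard vector sequence rather than functional elements.

The associated publication concerns a low-complexity region of human XRN1 that recruits deadenylation and decapping factors. The GFP-tagged fragment would suit expression, localisation or interaction studies of this region in human cells, although the record itself states only mammalian expression as the purpose.
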