Addgene plasmid #148903: pT7-EGFP-C1-HsXRN1_1174-1649_AH
Purpose: Mammalian Expression of HsXRN1_1174-1649
Depositing lab: Elisa Izaurralde. Publication: A low-complexity region in human XRN1 directly recruits deadenylation and decapping factors in 5'-3' messenger RNA decay. Chang CT, Muthukumar S, Weber R, Levdansky Y, Chen Y, Bhandari D, Igreja C, Wohlbold L, Valkov E, Izaurralde E. Nucleic Acids Res. 2019 Sep 26;47(17):9282-9295. doi: 10.1093/nar/gkz633. PubMed 31340047.
Backbone
  Vector backbone: Unknown
  Vector type: Mammalian Expression
Growth in bacteria
  Bacterial resistance: Kanamycin, 50 μg/mL
  Growth temperature: 37°C
  Growth strain: DH5alpha
  Copy number: High Copy
Gene/Insert
  Gene/Insert name: HsXRN1_1174-1649
  Species: H. sapiens (human)
  Entrez Gene: XRN1 (a.k.a. SEP1)
  Cloning method: Unknown
Terms and licenses: Academic/Nonprofit Terms; Industry Terms: Not Available to Industry
Depositor comments: sequence given by NCBI: NM_019001.3 Plasmids from this collection were made available to the research community and donated after the lab closed. Please note that the sequence provided by the depositing laboratory may be theoretical/predicted or based on Sanger sequencing results. There may be discrepancies between sequencing results obtained by Addgene and the depositor sequence. If an Addgene verified sequence is not available, please contact before placing your order to request that our lab fully sequence the plasmid.
How to cite: pT7-EGFP-C1-HsXRN1_1174-1649_AH was a gift from Elisa Izaurralde (Addgene plasmid # 148903 ; http://n2t.net/addgene:148903 ; RRID:Addgene_148903)
